>Addgene plasmid #221445 | pcDNA5-FRT/T0-3XFLAG-NESm-NFATC2IP | addgene full sequence | sequence record 437442 | Addgene NGS Result
GACGGATCGGGAGATCTCCCGATCCCCTATGGTGCACTCTCAGTACAATCTGCTCTGATGCCGCATAGTT
AAGCCAGTATCTGCTCCCTGCTTGTGTGTTGGAGGTCGCTGAGTAGTGCGCGAGCAAAATTTAAGCTACA
ACAAGGCAAGGCTTGACCGACAATTGCATGAAGAATCTGCTTAGGGTTAGGCGTTTTGCGCTGCTTCGCG
ATGTACGGGCCAGATATACGCGTTGACATTGATTATTGACTAGTTATTAATAGTAATCAATTACGGGGTC
ATTAGTTCATAGCCCATATATGGAGTTCCGCGTTACATAACTTACGGTAAATGGCCCGCCTGGCTGACCG
CCCAACGACCCCCGCCCATTGACGTCAATAATGACGTATGTTCCCATAGTAACGCCAATAGGGACTTTCC
ATTGACGTCAATGGGTGGAGTATTTACGGTAAACTGCCCACTTGGCAGTACATCAAGTGTATCATATGCC
AAGTACGCCCCCTATTGACGTCAATGACGGTAAATGGCCCGCCTGGCATTATGCCCAGTACATGACCTTA
TGGGACTTTCCTACTTGGCAGTACATCTACGTATTAGTCATCGCTATTACCATGGTGATGCGGTTTTGGC
AGTACATCAATGGGCGTGGATAGCGGTTTGACTCACGGGGATTTCCAAGTCTCCACCCCATTGACGTCAA
TGGGAGTTTGTTTTGGCACCAAAATCAACGGGACTTTCCAAAATGTCGTAACAACTCCGCCCCATTGACG
CAAATGGGCGGTAGGCGTGTACGGTGGGAGGTCTATATAAGCAGAGCTCTCCCTATCAGTGATAGAGATC
TCCCTATCAGTGATAGAGATCGTCGACGAGCTCGTTTAGTGAACCGTCAGATCGCCTGGAGACGCCATCC
ACGCTGTTTTGACCTCCATAGAAGACACCGGGACCGATCCAGCCTCCGGACTCTAGCGTTTAAACTTAAG
CTTGGTACCATGGACTACAAGGACCACGACGGTGACTACAAGGACCACGACATCGACTACAAAGACGATG
ACGATAAAGCCGCCAGTTTAAACGGCGCGCCAAATCTCGTGGACCTCCAAAAGAAGCTGGAGGAGGCCAA
GGCTGACGAGCAGCAGGGCGCTGGAGCCGGCGCGCCAGCGGAGCCTGTGGGGAAGCGGGGCCGCTGGTCC
GGAGGTAGCGGTGCCGGCCGAGGGGGTCGGGGCGGCTGGGGCGGTCGGGGCCGGCGTCCTCGGGCCCAGC
GGTCTCCATCCCGGGGCACGCTGGACGTAGTGTCTGTGGACTTGGTCACCGACAGCGATGAGGAAATTCT
GGAGGTCGCCACCGCTCGCGGTGCCGCGGACGAGGTTGAGGTGGAGCCCCCGGAGCCCCCGGGGCCGGTC
GCGTCCCGGGATAACAGCAACAGTGACAGCGAAGGGGAGGACAGGCGGCCCGCAGGACCCCCGCGGGAGC
CGGTCAGGCGGCGGCGGCGGCTGGTGCTGGATCCGGGGGAGGCGCCGCTGGTTCCGGTGTACTCGGGGAA
GGTTAAAAGCAGCCTTCGCCTTATCCCAGATGATCTATCCCTCCTGAAACTCTACCCTCCAGGGGATGAG
GAAGAGGCAGAGCTGGCAGATTCGAGTGGTCTCTACCATGAGGGCTCCCCATCACCAGGCTCTCCCTGGA
AGACAAAGCTGAGGACTAAGGATAAAGAAGAGAAGAAAAAGACAGAGTTTCTGGATCTGGACAACTCTCC
TCTGTCCCCACCTTCACCAAGGACCAAAAGCAGAACGCATACTCGGGCACTCAAGAAGTTAAGTGAGGTG
AACAAGCGCCTCCAGGATCTCCGTTCCTGTCTGAGCCCCAAGCCACCTCAGGGTCAAGAGCAACAGGGCC
AAGAGGATGAAGTGGTCTTGGTGGAAGGGCCCACCCTCCCAGAGACCCCCCGACTCTTCCCACTCAAAAT
CCGTTGCCGGGCTGACCTGGTCAGATTGCCCCTCAGGATGTCGGAGCCCCTGCAGAGTGTGGTGGACCAC
ATGGCCACCCACCTTGGGGTGTCCCCAAGCAGGATCCTTTTGCTTTTTGGAGAGACAGAGCTATCACCTA
CTGCCACTCCCAGGACCCTAAAGCTCGGAGTGGCTGACATCATTGACTGTGTGGTACTAACAAGTTCTCC
AGAGGCCACAGAGACGTCCCAACAGCTCCAGCTCCGGGTGCAGGGAAAGGAGAAACACCAGACACTGGAA
GTCTCACTGTCTCGAGATTCCCCTCTAAAGACCCTCATGTCCCACTATGAGGAGGCCATGGGACTGTCGG
GACGGAAGCTCTCCTTCTTCTTTGATGGGACAAAGCTTTCAGGCAGGGAGCTGCCAGCTGACCTGGGCAT
GGAATCTGGGGACCTCATTGAGGTCTGGGGCTGAGATATCCATCACACTGGCGGCCGCTCGAGTCTAGAG
GGCCCGTTTAAACCCGCTGATCAGCCTCGACTGTGCCTTCTAGTTGCCAGCCATCTGTTGTTTGCCCCTC
CCCCGTGCCTTCCTTGACCCTGGAAGGTGCCACTCCCACTGTCCTTTCCTAATAAAATGAGGAAATTGCA
TCGCATTGTCTGAGTAGGTGTCATTCTATTCTGGGGGGTGGGGTGGGGCAGGACAGCAAGGGGGAGGATT
GGGAAGACAATAGCAGGCATGCTGGGGATGCGGTGGGCTCTATGGCTTCTGAGGCGGAAAGAACCAGCTG
GGGCTCTAGGGGGTATCCCC
[124 nt withheld, positions 2751-2874]
C
[91 nt withheld, positions 2876-2966]
AGGGTGATGGTTCACGTACCTAGAAGTTCCTATTCCGAAGTTCCTATTCTCTAGAAAGTATAGGAACTTC
CTTGGCCAAAAAGCCTGAACTCACCGCGACGTCTGTCGAGAAGTTTCTGATCGAAAAGTTCGACAGCGTC
TCCGACCTGATGCAGCTCTCGGAGGGCGAAGAATCTCGTGCTTTCAGCTTCGATGTAGGAGGGCGTGGAT
ATGTCCTGCGGGTAAATAGCTGCGCCGATGGTTTCTACAAAGATCGTTATGTTTATCGGCACTTTGCATC
GGCCGCGCTCCCGATTCCGGAAGTGCTTGACATTGGGGAGTTCAGCGAGAGCCTGACCTATTGCATCTCC
CGCCGTGCACAGGGTGTCACGTTGCAAGACCTGCCTGAAACCGAACTGCCCGCTGTTCTGCAGCCGGTCG
CGGAGGCCATGGATGCGATCGCTGCGGCCGATCTTAGCCAGACGAGCGGGTTCGGCCCATTCGGACCGCA
AGGAATCGGTCAATACACTACATGGCGTGATTTCATATGCGCGATTGCTGATCCCCATGTGTATCACTGG
CAAACTGTGATGGACGACACCGTCAGTGCGTCCGTCGCGCAGGCTCTCGATGAGCTGATGCTTTGGGCCG
AGGACTGCCCCGAAGTCCGGCACCTCGTGCACGCGGATTTCGGCTCCAACAATGTCCTGACGGACAATGG
CCGCATAACAGCGGTCATTGACTGGAGCGAGGCGATGTTCGGGGATTCCCAATACGAGGTCGCCAACATC
TTCTTCTGGAGGCCGTGGTTGGCTTGTATGGAGCAGCAGACGCGCTACTTCGAGCGGAGGCATCCGGAGC
TTGCAGGATCGCCGCGGCTCCGGGCGTATATGCTCCGCATTGGTCTTGACCAACTCTATCAGAGCTTGGT
TGACGGCAATTTCGATGATGCAGCTTGGGCGCAGGGTCGATGCGACGCAATCGTCCGATCCGGAGCCGGG
ACTGTCGGGCGTACACAAATCGCCCGCAGAAGCGCGGCCGTCTGGACCGATGGCTGTGTAGAAGTACTCG
CCGATAGTGGAAACCGACGCCCCAGCACTCGTCCGAGGGCAAAGGAATAGCACGTACTACGAGATTTCGA
TTCCACCGCCGCCTTCTATGAAAGGTTGGGCTTCGGAATCGTTTTCCGGGACGCCGGCTGGATGATCCTC
CAGCGCGGGGATCTCATGCTGGAGTTCTTCGCCCACCCCAACTTGTTTATTGCAGCTTATAATGGTTACA
AATAAAGCAATAGCATCACAAATTTCACAAATAAAGCATTTTTTTCACTGCATTCTAGTTGTGGTTTGTC
CAAACTCATCAATGTATCTTATCATGTCTGTATACCGTCGACCTCTAGCTAGAGCTTGGCGTAATCATGG
TCATAGCTGTTTCCTGTGTGAAATTGTTATCCGCTCACAATTCCACACAACATACGAGCCGGAAGCATAA
AGTGTAAAGCCTGGGGTGCCTAATGAGTGAGCTAACTCACATTAATTGCGTTGCGCTCACTGCCCGCTTT
CCAGTCGGGAAACCTGTCGTGCCAGCTGCATTAATGAATCGGCCAACGCGCGGGGAGAGGCGGTTTGCGT
ATTGGGCGCTCTTCCGCTTCCTCGCTCACTGACTCGCTGCGCTCGGTCGTTCGGCTGCGGCGAGCGGTAT
CAGCTCACTCAAAGGCGGTAATACGGTTATCCACAGAATCAGGGGATAACGCAGGAAAGAACATGTGAGC
AAAAGGCCAGCAAAAGGCCAGGAACCGTAAAAAGGCCGCGTTGCTGGCGTTTTTCCATAGGCTCCGCCCC
CCTGACGAGCATCACAAAAATCGACGCTCAAGTCAGAGGTGGCGAAACCCGACAGGACTATAAAGATACC
AGGCGTTTCCCCCTGGAAGCTCCCTCGTGCGCTCTCCTGTTCCGACCCTGCCGCTTACCGGATACCTGTC
CGCCTTTCTCCCTTCGGGAAGCGTGGCGCTTTCTCATAGCTCACGCTGTAGGTATCTCAGTTCGGTGTAG
GTCGTTCGCTCCAAGCTGGGCTGTGTGCACGAACCCCCCGTTCAGCCCGACCGCTGCGCCTTATCCGGTA
ACTATCGTCTTGAGTCCAACCCGGTAAGACACGACTTATCGCCACTGGCAGCAGCCACTGGTAACAGGAT
TAGCAGAGCGAGGTATGTAGGCGGTGCTACAGAGTTCTTGAAGTGGTGGCCTAACTACGGCTACACTAGA
AGAACAGTATTTGGTATCTGCGCTCTGCTGAAGCCAGTTACCTTCGGAAAAAGAGTTGGTAGCTCTTGAT
CCGGCAAACAAACCACCGCTGGTAGCGGTGGTTTTTTTGTTTGCAAGCAGCAGATTACGCGCAGAAAAAA
AGGATCTCAAGAAGATCCTTTGATCTTTTCTACGGGGTCTGACGCTCAGTGGAACGAAAACTCACGTTAA
GGGATTTTGGTCATGAGATTATCAAAAAGGATCTTCACCTAGATCCTTTTAAATTAAAAATGAAGTTTTA
AATCAATCTAAAGTATATATGAGTAAACTTGGTCTGACAGTTACCAATGCTTAATCAGTGAGGCACCTAT
CTCAGCGATCTGTCTATTTCGTTCATCCATAGTTGCCTGACTCCCCGTCGTGTAGATAACTACGATACGG
GAGGGCTTACCATCTGGCCCCAGTGCTGCAATGATACCGCGAGACCCACGCTCACCGGCTCCAGATTTAT
CAGCAATAAACCAGCCAGCCGGAAGGGCCGAGCGCAGAAGTGGTCCTGCAACTTTATCCGCCTCCATCCA
GTCTATTAATTGTTGCCGGGAAGCTAGAGTAAGTAGTTCGCCAGTTAATAGTTTGCGCAACGTTGTTGCC
ATTGCTACAGGCATCGTGGTGTCACGCTCGTCGTTTGGTATGGCTTCATTCAGCTCCGGTTCCCAACGAT
CAAGGCGAGTTACATGATCCCCCATGTTGTGCAAAAAAGCGGTTAGCTCCTTCGGTCCTCCGATCGTTGT
CAGAAGTAAGTTGGCCGCAGTGTTATCACTCATGGTTATGGCAGCACTGCATAATTCTCTTACTGTCATG
CCATCCGTAAGATGCTTTTCTGTGACTGGTGAGTACTCAACCAAGTCATTCTGAGAATAGTGTATGCGGC
GACCGAGTTGCTCTTGCCCGGCGTCAATACGGGATAATACCGCGCCACATAGCAGAACTTTAAAAGTGCT
CATCATTGGAAAACGTTCTTCGGGGCGAAAACTCTCAAGGATCTTACCGCTGTTGAGATCCAGTTCGATG
TAACCCACTCGTGCACCCAACTGATCTTCAGCATCTTTTACTTTCACCAGCGTTTCTGGGTGAGCAAAAA
CAGGAAGGCAAAATGCCGCAAAAAAGGGAATAAGGGCGACACGGAAATGTTGAATACTCATACTCTTCCT
TTTTCAATATTATTGAAGCATTTATCAGGGTTATTGTCTCATGAGCGGATACATATTTGAATGTATTTAG
AAAAATAAACAAATAGGGGTTCCGCGCACATTTCCCCGAAAAGTGCCACCTGACGTC
Features (pLannotate 1.2.2; 22 found; start..end, strand, type, name):
     28..80      -  misc_feature   bom (fragment): basis of mobility region from pBR322
    235..614     +  enhancer       CMV enhancer: human cytomegalovirus immediate early enhancer
    615..818     +  promoter       CMV promoter: human cytomegalovirus (CMV) immediate early promoter
    820..839     +  promoter       PLtetO-1 promoter (fragment): modified phage lambda PL promoter with tet operator sites (Lutz and Bujard, 1997)
    841..860     +  promoter       PLtetO-1 promoter (fragment): modified phage lambda PL promoter with tet operator sites (Lutz and Bujard, 1997)
    868..901     +  promoter       TRE3GV promoter (fragment): 3rd-generation Tet-responsive promoter that can be activated by binding of Tet-On® 3G, optimized for retroviral and lentiviral vectors
   1035..1058    +  CDS            3xFLAG (fragment): three tandem FLAG® epitope tags
   1158..2411    +  CDS            NFATC2IP: NF2IP_HUMAN - Also known as NIP45. Experimental evidence at protein level: Swiss-Prot protein existence level 1. In T-helper 2 (Th2) cells, regulates the magnitude of NFAT- driven transcription of a specific subset of cytokine genes, including IL3, IL4, IL5 and IL13, but not IL2. Recruits PRMT1 to the IL4 promoter; this leads to enhancement of histone H4 'Arg-3'-methylation and facilitates subsequent histone acetylation at the IL4 locus, thus promotes robust cytokine expression (By similarity). Down-regulates formation of poly-SUMO chains by UBE2I/UBC9 (By similarity). From Homo sapiens (Human
   2481..2705    +  polyA_signal   bGH poly(A) signal: bovine growth hormone polyadenylation signal
   2709..2730    +  promoter       SV40 promoter (fragment): SV40 enhancer and early promoter
   2751..2984    +  rep_origin     f1 ori (fragment) (sequence partly withheld): f1 bacteriophage origin of replication; arrow indicates direction of (+) strand synthesis
   2989..3036    +  protein_bind   FRT: FLP-mediated recombination occurs in the 8-bp core sequence TCTAGAAA (Turan and Bode, 2011). FLP recombinase from the Saccharomyces cerevisiae 2μ plasmid
   3044..4066    +  CDS            HygR: hygromycin B phosphotransferase confers resistance to hygromycin
   4076..4201    +  CDS            ble (fragment): BLE_KLEPN - Experimental evidence at protein level: Swiss-Prot protein existence level 1. Binding protein with a strong affinity to the bleomycin family of antibiotics. Binds to CL990; an antimitotic-antibiotic compound. From Klebsiella pneumoniae.
   4196..4317    +  polyA_signal   SV40 poly(A) signal: SV40 polyadenylation signal
   4390..4406    -  protein_bind   lac operator: The lac repressor binds to the lac operator to inhibit transcription in E. coli. This inhibition can be relieved by adding lactose or isopropyl-β-D-thiogalactopyranoside (IPTG). lac repressor encoded by lacI
   4414..4444    -  promoter       lac promoter: promoter for the E. coli lac operon
   4459..4480    -  protein_bind   CAP binding site: CAP binding activates transcription in the presence of cAMP. E. coli catabolite activator protein
   4493..4585    -  CDS            lacI (fragment): lac repressor; lacI; The lac repressor binds to the lac operator to inhibit transcription in E. coli. This inhibition can be relieved by adding lactose or isopropyl-β-D-thiogalactopyranoside (IPTG).
   4768..5356    -  rep_origin     ori: high-copy-number ColE1/pMB1/pBR322/pUC origin of replication
   5527..6387    -  CDS            AmpR: β-lactamase; bla; confers resistance to ampicillin, carbenicillin, and related antibiotics
   6388..6492    -  promoter       AmpR promoter: bla
