[The description below was written by a language model from this plasmid's Addgene catalogue record and pLannotate feature annotations shown in this document.]
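Description:
pcDNA5-FRT/T0-3XFLAG-NESm-NFATC2IP is a 6.5 kb mammalian expression plasmid built on a modified pcDNA5/FRT/TO backbone in which the original single FLAG tag was replaced by a 3xFLAG cassette followed by a multiple cloning site for N-terminal tagging. It is propagated in E. coli as a high-copy plasmid through a ColE1/pUC-type origin and selected with ampicillin via the β-lactamase gene. Small annotated fragments of f1 ori, lac regulatory elements and the bom region are backbone remnants.

The payload is the human NFATC2IP open reading frame (also known as NIP45), with its initiating methionine removed so that it reads through from an upstream 3xFLAG epitope and a mutated, non-functional nuclear export signal (NESm). Expression is driven by the CMV enhancer/promoter and terminated by the bovine growth hormone polyadenylation signal. The short hits to tet-operator-containing promoters immediately downstream of the CMV promoter correspond to tandem tet operator sites, which make transcription repressible by Tet repressor and inducible with tetracycline or doxycycline in host cells that express the repressor.

Downstream lies an FRT site directly preceding a hygromycin phosphotransferase coding sequence with an SV40 polyadenylation signal. In this vector family the hygromycin gene has no promoter of its own and becomes expressed only after FLP-mediated integration into a genomic FRT site in a compatible host line, allowing hygromycin selection of isogenic, single-copy stable integrants.

The record gives the purpose only as mammalian expression of the tagged protein. The mutant NES plausibly makes it a matched control for a version carrying a functional export signal, in work on NFATC2IP in SUMO-dependent genome integrity.
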