Addgene plasmid #221445: pcDNA5-FRT/T0-3XFLAG-NESm-NFATC2IP
Purpose: Mammalian expression vector of triple Flag tagged NFATC2IP ORF with mutant nuclear export signal (NESm) at N-terminus
Depositing lab: Daniel Durocher. Depositing organization: Sinai Health System. Publication: NFATC2IP is a mediator of SUMO-dependent genome integrity. Cho T, Hoeg L, Setiaputra D, Durocher D. Genes Dev. 2024 Apr 17;38(5-6):233-252. doi: 10.1101/gad.350914.123. PubMed 38503515.
Backbone
  Vector backbone: pcDNA5-3X-Flag-FRT-T0
  Backbone manufacturer: ThermoFisher
  Backbone size w/o insert (bp): 5266
  Total vector size (bp): 6523
  Modifications to backbone: 1xFLAG was replaced by HindIII-3xFLAG-AscI, yielding 3xFLAG vector for N-terminal tagging with MCS
  Vector type: Mammalian Expression
  Selectable markers: Hygromycin
Growth in bacteria
  Bacterial resistance: Ampicillin, 100 μg/mL
  Growth temperature: 37°C
  Growth strain: DH5alpha
  Copy number: High Copy
Gene/Insert
  Gene/Insert name: NFATC2IP
  Species: H. sapiens (human)
  Insert size (bp): 1257
  Mutation: mutant NES (NESm: NLVDLQKKLEEAKADEQQ (PMID: 10739668), 1st Methionine of NFATC2IP deleted
  Entrez Gene: NFATC2IP (a.k.a. ESC2, NIP45, RAD60)
  Promoter: CMV
  Tag / fusion protein: 3XFlag (N terminal on insert); Mutant Nuclear Export Signal (mNES) (N terminal on insert)
  Cloning method: Other
  Sequencing primers: 5′ cgcaaatgggcggtaggcgtg
Terms and licenses: Academic/Nonprofit Terms; Industry Terms: Not Available to Industry
How to cite: pcDNA5-FRT/T0-3XFLAG-NESm-NFATC2IP was a gift from Daniel Durocher (Addgene plasmid # 221445 ; http://n2t.net/addgene:221445 ; RRID:Addgene_221445)
